Addgene plasmid #77629: PFKFB1 gRNA (BRDN0001162299)
Purpose: 3rd generation lentiviral gRNA plasmid targeting human PFKFB1
Depositing lab: John Doench & David Root. Depositing organization: Broad Institute. Publication: Optimized sgRNA design to maximize activity and minimize off-target effects of CRISPR-Cas9. Doench JG, Fusi N, Sullender M, Hegde M, Vaimberg EW, Donovan KF, Smith I, Tothova Z, Wilen C, Orchard R, Virgin HW, Listgarten J, Root DE. Nat Biotechnol. 2016 Jan 18. doi: 10.1038/nbt.3437. PubMed 26780180.
Backbone
  Vector backbone: lentiGuide-Puro
  Backbone manufacturer: Zhang Lab (Addgene plasmid # 52963)
  Vector type: Mammalian Expression, Lentiviral, CRISPR
  Selectable markers: Puromycin
Growth in bacteria
  Bacterial resistance: Ampicillin, 100 μg/mL
  Growth temperature: 37°C
  Growth strain: DH5alpha
  Copy number: High Copy
Gene/Insert
  Gene/Insert name: PFKFB1 (alt names: PFKFB1; NM_001271804.1)
  gRNA/shRNA sequence: CCTGCTTGCCGCGAACTGAG
  Species: H. sapiens (human)
  Entrez Gene: PFKFB1 (a.k.a. F6PK, HL2K, PFRX)
  Promoter: hU6
  Cloning method: Unknown
  Sequencing primers: 5′ U6-F; 3′ pS2-R
Terms and licenses: Academic/Nonprofit Terms; Industry Terms: Not Available to Industry
Depositor comments: The gRNA was designed to target the following Genbank reference sequence(s): NM_001271804.1,NM_001271805.1,NM_002625.3. Note that this plasmid does NOT contain Cas9. It should be used in conjunction with lentiCas9-Blast (Addgene #52962) or otherwise with cell lines already expressing Cas9. Browse the full kinome gRNA library at http://www.addgene.org/pooled-library/broadgpp-human-kinome/ or visit http://www.broadinstitute.org/rnai/public/ for detailed protocols and information.
How to cite: PFKFB1 gRNA (BRDN0001162299) was a gift from John Doench & David Root (Addgene plasmid # 77629 ; http://n2t.net/addgene:77629 ; RRID:Addgene_77629)
