[The description below was written by a language model from this plasmid's Addgene catalogue record and pLannotate feature annotations shown in this document.]
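Description:
PFKFB1 gRNA (BRDN0001162299) is a third-generation lentiviral transfer plasmid built on the lentiGuide-Puro backbone. It expresses a single guide RNA against human PFKFB1, which encodes a 6-phosphofructo-2-kinase/fructose-2,6-bisphosphatase isoform. It is propagated in E. coli as a high-copy plasmid through a ColE1/pUC-type origin with ampicillin selection (AmpR). The backbone also carries an f1 origin, an SV40 origin and poly(A) signal, and remnants of lac and T7/T3 cloning-vector sequence.

The viral genome is transcribed from an RSV promoter fused to a truncated HIV-1 5' LTR, an arrangement that makes packaging independent of Tat. It ends in a ΔU3 self-inactivating 3' LTR. Between the LTRs lie the Ψ packaging signal with a partial gag sequence, the Rev response element for Rev-dependent nuclear export, and a cPPT/CTS that aids nuclear import of the reverse-transcribed genome.

The payload consists of two cassettes. In the first, a human U6 RNA polymerase III promoter drives the 20-nt PFKFB1 spacer fused to the Streptococcus pyogenes Cas9 gRNA scaffold. In the second, the EF-1α core promoter with its intron A drives puromycin N-acetyltransferase for selection of transduced mammalian cells, followed by a WPRE to enhance transcript expression. The guide was designed against three PFKFB1 reference transcripts.

The plasmid does not encode Cas9. It is meant to be used with a separate Cas9 lentivector such as lentiCas9-Blast, or in cells that already express Cas9, to knock out PFKFB1. It is an individual clone associated with a human kinome gRNA library whose guides were chosen with optimized on-target and off-target design rules.
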