Features (pLannotate 1.2.2; 29 found; start..end, strand, type, name):
     14..80      +  CDS            small t antigen (fragment): SV40 (simian virus 40) small t antigen
    106..317     +  promoter       EF-1α core promoter: core promoter for human elongation factor EF-1α
    318..1256    +  intron         EF-1α intron A: intron upstream of the start codon of human EF-1α
   1278..1877    +  CDS            PuroR (fragment): puromycin N-acetyltransferase; pac from Streptomyces; confers resistance to puromycin
   1893..2481    +  misc_feature   WPRE: woodchuck hepatitis virus posttranscriptional regulatory element
   2532..2551    +  misc_feature   cPPT/CTS (fragment): central polypurine tract and central termination sequence of HIV-1
   2553..2786    +  LTR            3' LTR (ΔU3): self-inactivating 3' long terminal repeat (LTR) from HIV-1
   2864..2985    +  polyA_signal   SV40 poly(A) signal: SV40 polyadenylation signal
   3025..3160    +  rep_origin     SV40 ori: SV40 origin of replication
   3181..3199    -  promoter       T7 promoter: promoter for bacteriophage T7 RNA polymerase
   3207..3362    +  CDS            lacZα (fragment): LacZα fragment of β-galactosidase; lacZ fragment
   3367..3795    +  rep_origin     f1 ori (sequence partly withheld): f1 bacteriophage origin of replication; arrow indicates direction of (+) strand synthesis
   3848..3952    +  promoter       AmpR promoter: bla
   3953..4813    +  CDS            AmpR: β-lactamase; bla; confers resistance to ampicillin, carbenicillin, and related antibiotics
   4984..5572    +  rep_origin     ori: high-copy-number ColE1/pMB1/pBR322/pUC origin of replication
   5755..5847    +  CDS            lacI (fragment): lac repressor; lacI; The lac repressor binds to the lac operator to inhibit transcription in E. coli. This inhibition can be relieved by adding lactose or isopropyl-β-D-thiogalactopyranoside (IPTG).
   5860..5881    +  protein_bind   CAP binding site: CAP binding activates transcription in the presence of cAMP. E. coli catabolite activator protein
   5896..5926    +  promoter       lac promoter: promoter for the E. coli lac operon
   5934..5950    +  protein_bind   lac operator: The lac repressor binds to the lac operator to inhibit transcription in E. coli. This inhibition can be relieved by adding lactose or isopropyl-β-D-thiogalactopyranoside (IPTG). lac repressor encoded by lacI
   5995..6013    +  promoter       T3 promoter: promoter for bacteriophage T3 RNA polymerase
   6041..6267    +  promoter       RSV promoter: Rous sarcoma virus enhancer/promoter
   6268..6448    +  LTR            5' LTR (truncated): truncated 5' long terminal repeat (LTR) from HIV-1
   6495..6620    +  misc_feature   HIV-1 Ψ: packaging signal of human immunodeficiency virus type 1
   6604..6967    +  CDS            HIV-1 gag (fragment): gag protein from human immunodeficiency virus 1; gag
   7113..7346    +  misc_feature   RRE: The Rev response element (RRE) of HIV-1 allows for Rev-dependent mRNA export from the nucleus to the cytoplasm.
   7723..7749    +  CDS            Rev (fragment): human immunodeficiency virus 1 (HIV-1) Rev protein; rev; enhances nuclear export of unspliced and incompletely spliced viral mRNAs
   7753..7993    +  promoter       U6 promoter: RNA polymerase III promoter for human U6 snRNA
   8023..8098    +  misc_RNA       gRNA scaffold: guide RNA scaffold for the Streptococcus pyogenes CRISPR/Cas9 system
   8154..8271    +  misc_feature   cPPT/CTS: central polypurine tract and central termination sequence of HIV-1
>Addgene plasmid #77629 | PFKFB1 gRNA (BRDN0001162299) | addgene full sequence | sequence record 188134 | Addgene Assembled Sequence
CCCGGGTGCAAAGATGGATAAAGTTTTAAACAGAGAGGAATCTTTGCAGCTAATGGACCTTCTAGGTCTT
GAAAGGAGTGGGAATTGGCTCCGGTGCCCGTCAGTGGGCAGAGCGCACATCGCCCACAGTCCCCGAGAAG
TTGGGGGGAGGGGTCGGCAATTGATCCGGTGCCTAGAGAAGGTGGCGCGGGGTAAACTGGGAAAGTGATG
TCGTGTACTGGCTCCGCCTTTTTCCCGAGGGTGGGGGAGAACCGTATATAAGTGCAGTAGTCGCCGTGAA
CGTTCTTTTTCGCAACGGGTTTGCCGCCAGAACACAGGTAAGTGCCGTGTGTGGTTCCCGCGGGCCTGGC
CTCTTTACGGGTTATGGCCCTTGCGTGCCTTGAATTACTTCCACCTGGCTGCAGTACGTGATTCTTGATC
CCGAGCTTCGGGTTGGAAGTGGGTGGGAGAGTTCGAGGCCTTGCGCTTAAGGAGCCCCTTCGCCTCGTGC
TTGAGTTGAGGCCTGGCCTGGGCGCTGGGGCCGCCGCGTGCGAATCTGGTGGCACCTTCGCGCCTGTCTC
GCTGCTTTCGATAAGTCTCTAGCCATTTAAAATTTTTGATGACCTGCTGCGACGCTTTTTTTCTGGCAAG
ATAGTCTTGTAAATGCGGGCCAAGATCTGCACACTGGTATTTCGGTTTTTGGGGCCGCGGGCGGCGACGG
GGCCCGTGCGTCCCAGCGCACATGTTCGGCGAGGCGGGGCCTGCGAGCGCGGCCACCGAGAATCGGACGG
GGGTAGTCTCAAGCTGGCCGGCCTGCTCTGGTGCCTGGCCTCGCGCCGCCGTGTATCGCCCCGCCCTGGG
CGGCAAGGCTGGCCCGGTCGGCACCAGTTGCGTGAGCGGAAAGATGGCCGCTTCCCGGCCCTGCTGCAGG
GAGCTCAAAATGGAGGACGCGGCGCTCGGGAGAGCGGGCGGGTGAGTCACCCACACAAAGGAAAAGGGCC
TTTCCGTCCTCAGCCGTCGCTTCATGTGACTCCACGGAGTACCGGGCGCCGTCCAGGCACCTCGATTAGT
TCTCGAGCTTTTGGAGTACGTCGTCTTTAGGTTGGGGGGAGGGGTTTTATGCGATGGAGTTTCCCCACAC
TGAGTGGGTGGAGACTGAAGTTAGGCCAGCTTGGCACTTGATGTAATTCTCCTTGGAATTTGCCCTTTTT
GAGTTTGGATCTTGGTTCATTCTCAAGCCTCAGACAGTGGTTCAAAGTTTTTTTCTTCCATTTCAGGTGT
CGTGACGTACGGCCACCATGACCGAGTACAAGCCCACGGTGCGCCTCGCCACCCGCGACGACGTCCCCAG
GGCCGTACGCACCCTCGCCGCCGCGTTCGCCGACTACCCCGCCACGCGCCACACCGTCGATCCGGACCGC
CACATCGAGCGGGTCACCGAGCTGCAAGAACTCTTCCTCACGCGCGTCGGGCTCGACATCGGCAAGGTGT
GGGTCGCGGACGACGGCGCCGCCGTGGCGGTCTGGACCACGCCGGAGAGCGTCGAAGCGGGGGCGGTGTT
CGCCGAGATCGGCCCGCGCATGGCCGAGTTGAGCGGTTCCCGGCTGGCCGCGCAGCAACAGATGGAAGGC
CTCCTGGCGCCGCACCGGCCCAAGGAGCCCGCGTGGTTCCTGGCCACCGTCGGAGTCTCGCCCGACCACC
AGGGCAAGGGTCTGGGCAGCGCCGTCGTGCTCCCCGGAGTGGAGGCGGCCGAGCGCGCCGGGGTGCCCGC
CTTCCTGGAGACCTCCGCGCCCCGCAACCTCCCCTTCTACGAGCGGCTCGGCTTCACCGTCACCGCCGAC
GTCGAGGTGCCCGAAGGACCGCGCACCTGGTGCATGACCCGCAAGCCCGGTGCCTGAACGCGTTAAGTCG
ACAATCAACCTCTGGATTACAAAATTTGTGAAAGATTGACTGGTATTCTTAACTATGTTGCTCCTTTTAC
GCTATGTGGATACGCTGCTTTAATGCCTTTGTATCATGCTATTGCTTCCCGTATGGCTTTCATTTTCTCC
TCCTTGTATAAATCCTGGTTGCTGTCTCTTTATGAGGAGTTGTGGCCCGTTGTCAGGCAACGTGGCGTGG
TGTGCACTGTGTTTGCTGACGCAACCCCCACTGGTTGGGGCATTGCCACCACCTGTCAGCTCCTTTCCGG
GACTTTCGCTTTCCCCCTCCCTATTGCCACGGCGGAACTCATCGCCGCCTGCCTTGCCCGCTGCTGGACA
GGGGCTCGGCTGTTGGGCACTGACAATTCCGTGGTGTTGTCGGGGAAATCATCGTCCTTTCCTTGGCTGC
TCGCCTGTGTTGCCACCTGGATTCTGCGCGGGACGTCCTTCTGCTACGTCCCTTCGGCCCTCAATCCAGC
GGACCTTCCTTCCCGCGGCCTGCTGCCGGCTCTGCGGCCTCTTCCGCGTCTTCGCCTTCGCCCTCAGACG
AGTCGGATCTCCCTTTGGGCCGCCTCCCCGCGTCGACTTTAAGACCAATGACTTACAAGGCAGCTGTAGA
TCTTAGCCACTTTTTAAAAGAAAAGGGGGGACTGGAAGGGCTAATTCACTCCCAACGAAGACAAGATCTG
CTTTTTGCTTGTACTGGGTCTCTCTGGTTAGACCAGATCTGAGCCTGGGAGCTCTCTGGCTAACTAGGGA
ACCCACTGCTTAAGCCTCAATAAAGCTTGCCTTGAGTGCTTCAAGTAGTGTGTGCCCGTCTGTTGTGTGA
CTCTGGTAACTAGAGATCCCTCAGACCCTTTTAGTCAGTGTGGAAAATCTCTAGCAGTACGTATAGTAGT
TCATGTCATCTTATTATTCAGTATTTATAACTTGCAAAGAAATGAATATCAGAGAGTGAGAGGAACTTGT
TTATTGCAGCTTATAATGGTTACAAATAAAGCAATAGCATCACAAATTTCACAAATAAAGCATTTTTTTC
ACTGCATTCTAGTTGTGGTTTGTCCAAACTCATCAATGTATCTTATCATGTCTGGCTCTAGCTATCCCGC
CCCTAACTCCGCCCATCCCGCCCCTAACTCCGCCCAGTTCCGCCCATTCTCCGCCCCATGGCTGACTAAT
TTTTTTTATTTATGCAGAGGCCGAGGCCGCCTCGGCCTCTGAGCTATTCCAGAAGTAGTGAGGAGGCTTT
TTTGGAGGCCTAGGGACGTACCCAATTCGCCCTATAGTGAGTCGTATTACGCGCGCTCACTGGCCGTCGT
TTTACAACGTCGTGACTGGGAAAACCCTGGCGTTACCCAACTTAATCGCCTTGCAGCACATCCCCCTTTC
GCCAGCTGGCGTAATAGCGAAGAGGCCCGCACCGATCGCCCTTCCCAACAGTTGCGCAGCCTGAATGGCG
AATGGG
[124 nt withheld, positions 3367-3490]
C
[91 nt withheld, positions 3492-3582]
A
[49 nt withheld, positions 3584-3632]
CCTTTGACGTTGGAGTCCACGTTCTTT
[37 nt withheld, positions 3660-3696]
ACCCTATCTCGGTCTATTCTTTTGATTTATAAGGGATTTTGCCGATTTCGGCCTATTGGTTAAAAAATGA
GCTGATTTAACAAAAATTTAACGCGAATTTTAACAAAATATTAACGCTTACAATTTAGGTGGCACTTTTC
GGGGAAATGTGCGCGGAACCCCTATTTGTTTATTTTTCTAAATACATTCAAATATGTATCCGCTCATGAG
ACAATAACCCTGATAAATGCTTCAATAATATTGAAAAAGGAAGAGTATGAGTATTCAACATTTCCGTGTC
GCCCTTATTCCCTTTTTTGCGGCATTTTGCCTTCCTGTTTTTGCTCACCCAGAAACGCTGGTGAAAGTAA
AAGATGCTGAAGATCAGTTGGGTGCACGAGTGGGTTACATCGAACTGGATCTCAACAGCGGTAAGATCCT
TGAGAGTTTTCGCCCCGAAGAACGTTTTCCAATGATGAGCACTTTTAAAGTTCTGCTATGTGGCGCGGTA
TTATCCCGTATTGACGCCGGGCAAGAGCAACTCGGTCGCCGCATACACTATTCTCAGAATGACTTGGTTG
AGTACTCACCAGTCACAGAAAAGCATCTTACGGATGGCATGACAGTAAGAGAATTATGCAGTGCTGCCAT
AACCATGAGTGATAACACTGCGGCCAACTTACTTCTGACAACGATCGGAGGACCGAAGGAGCTAACCGCT
TTTTTGCACAACATGGGGGATCATGTAACTCGCCTTGATCGTTGGGAACCGGAGCTGAATGAAGCCATAC
CAAACGACGAGCGTGACACCACGATGCCTGTAGCAATGGCAACAACGTTGCGCAAACTATTAACTGGCGA
ACTACTTACTCTAGCTTCCCGGCAACAATTAATAGACTGGATGGAGGCGGATAAAGTTGCAGGACCACTT
CTGCGCTCGGCCCTTCCGGCTGGCTGGTTTATTGCTGATAAATCTGGAGCCGGTGAGCGTGGGTCTCGCG
GTATCATTGCAGCACTGGGGCCAGATGGTAAGCCCTCCCGTATCGTAGTTATCTACACGACGGGGAGTCA
GGCAACTATGGATGAACGAAATAGACAGATCGCTGAGATAGGTGCCTCACTGATTAAGCATTGGTAACTG
TCAGACCAAGTTTACTCATATATACTTTAGATTGATTTAAAACTTCATTTTTAATTTAAAAGGATCTAGG
TGAAGATCCTTTTTGATAATCTCATGACCAAAATCCCTTAACGTGAGTTTTCGTTCCACTGAGCGTCAGA
CCCCGTAGAAAAGATCAAAGGATCTTCTTGAGATCCTTTTTTTCTGCGCGTAATCTGCTGCTTGCAAACA
AAAAAACCACCGCTACCAGCGGTGGTTTGTTTGCCGGATCAAGAGCTACCAACTCTTTTTCCGAAGGTAA
CTGGCTTCAGCAGAGCGCAGATACCAAATACTGTTCTTCTAGTGTAGCCGTAGTTAGGCCACCACTTCAA
GAACTCTGTAGCACCGCCTACATACCTCGCTCTGCTAATCCTGTTACCAGTGGCTGCTGCCAGTGGCGAT
AAGTCGTGTCTTACCGGGTTGGACTCAAGACGATAGTTACCGGATAAGGCGCAGCGGTCGGGCTGAACGG
GGGGTTCGTGCACACAGCCCAGCTTGGAGCGAACGACCTACACCGAACTGAGATACCTACAGCGTGAGCT
ATGAGAAAGCGCCACGCTTCCCGAAGGGAGAAAGGCGGACAGGTATCCGGTAAGCGGCAGGGTCGGAACA
GGAGAGCGCACGAGGGAGCTTCCAGGGGGAAACGCCTGGTATCTTTATAGTCCTGTCGGGTTTCGCCACC
TCTGACTTGAGCGTCGATTTTTGTGATGCTCGTCAGGGGGGCGGAGCCTATGGAAAAACGCCAGCAACGC
GGCCTTTTTACGGTTCCTGGCCTTTTGCTGGCCTTTTGCTCACATGTTCTTTCCTGCGTTATCCCCTGAT
TCTGTGGATAACCGTATTACCGCCTTTGAGTGAGCTGATACCGCTCGCCGCAGCCGAACGACCGAGCGCA
GCGAGTCAGTGAGCGAGGAAGCGGAAGAGCGCCCAATACGCAAACCGCCTCTCCCCGCGCGTTGGCCGAT
TCATTAATGCAGCTGGCACGACAGGTTTCCCGACTGGAAAGCGGGCAGTGAGCGCAACGCAATTAATGTG
AGTTAGCTCACTCATTAGGCACCCCAGGCTTTACACTTTATGCTTCCGGCTCGTATGTTGTGTGGAATTG
TGAGCGGATAACAATTTCACACAGGAAACAGCTATGACCATGATTACGCCAAGCGCGCAATTAACCCTCA
CTAAAGGGAACAAAAGCTGGAGCTGCAAGCTTAATGTAGTCTTATGCAATACTCTTGTAGTCTTGCAACA
TGGTAACGATGAGTTAGCAACATGCCTTACAAGGAGAGAAAAAGCACCGTGCATGCCGATTGGTGGAAGT
AAGGTGGTACGATCGTGCCTTATTAGGAAGGCAACAGACGGGTCTGACATGGATTGGACGAACCACTGAA
TTGCCGCATTGCAGAGATATTGTATTTAAGTGCCTAGCTCGATACATAAACGGGTCTCTCTGGTTAGACC
AGATCTGAGCCTGGGAGCTCTCTGGCTAACTAGGGAACCCACTGCTTAAGCCTCAATAAAGCTTGCCTTG
AGTGCTTCAAGTAGTGTGTGCCCGTCTGTTGTGTGACTCTGGTAACTAGAGATCCCTCAGACCCTTTTAG
TCAGTGTGGAAAATCTCTAGCAGTGGCGCCCGAACAGGGACTTGAAAGCGAAAGGGAAACCAGAGGAGCT
CTCTCGACGCAGGACTCGGCTTGCTGAAGCGCGCACGGCAAGAGGCGAGGGGCGGCGACTGGTGAGTACG
CCAAAAATTTTGACTAGCGGAGGCTAGAAGGAGAGAGATGGGTGCGAGAGCGTCAGTATTAAGCGGGGGA
GAATTAGATCGCGATGGGAAAAAATTCGGTTAAGGCCAGGGGGAAAGAAAAAATATAAATTAAAACATAT
AGTATGGGCAAGCAGGGAGCTAGAACGATTCGCAGTTAATCCTGGCCTGTTAGAAACATCAGAAGGCTGT
AGACAAATACTGGGACAGCTACAACCATCCCTTCAGACAGGATCAGAAGAACTTAGATCATTATATAATA
CAGTAGCAACCCTCTATTGTGTGCATCAAAGGATAGAGATAAAAGACACCAAGGAAGCTTTAGACAAGAT
AGAGGAAGAGCAAAACAAAAGTAAGACCACCGCACAGCAAGCGGCCGCTGATCTTCAGACCTGGAGGAGG
AGATATGAGGGACAATTGGAGAAGTGAATTATATAAATATAAAGTAGTAAAAATTGAACCATTAGGAGTA
GCACCCACCAAGGCAAAGAGAAGAGTGGTGCAGAGAGAAAAAAGAGCAGTGGGAATAGGAGCTTTGTTCC
TTGGGTTCTTGGGAGCAGCAGGAAGCACTATGGGCGCAGCGTCAATGACGCTGACGGTACAGGCCAGACA
ATTATTGTCTGGTATAGTGCAGCAGCAGAACAATTTGCTGAGGGCTATTGAGGCGCAACAGCATCTGTTG
CAACTCACAGTCTGGGGCATCAAGCAGCTCCAGGCAAGAATCCTGGCTGTGGAAAGATACCTAAAGGATC
AACAGCTCCTGGGGATTTGGGGTTGCTCTGGAAAACTCATTTGCACCACTGCTGTGCCTTGGAATGCTAG
TTGGAGTAATAAATCTCTGGAACAGATTTGGAATCACACGACCTGGATGGAGTGGGACAGAGAAATTAAC
AATTACACAAGCTTAATACACTCCTTAATTGAAGAATCGCAAAACCAGCAAGAAAAGAATGAACAAGAAT
TATTGGAATTAGATAAATGGGCAAGTTTGTGGAATTGGTTTAACATAACAAATTGGCTGTGGTATATAAA
ATTATTCATAATGATAGTAGGAGGCTTGGTAGGTTTAAGAATAGTTTTTGCTGTACTTTCTATAGTGAAT
AGAGTTAGGCAGGGATATTCACCATTATCGTTTCAGACCCACCTCCCAACCCCGAGGGGACCCAGAGAGG
GCCTATTTCCCATGATTCCTTCATATTTGCATATACGATACAAGGCTGTTAGAGAGATAATTAGAATTAA
TTTGACTGTAAACACAAAGATATTAGTACAAAATACGTGACGTAGAAAGTAATAATTTCTTGGGTAGTTT
GCAGTTTTAAAATTATGTTTTAAAATGGACTATCATATGCTTACCGTAACTTGAAAGTATTTCGATTTCT
TGGCTTTATATATCTTGTGGAAAGGACGAAACACCGCCTGCTTGCCGCGAACTGAGGTTTTAGAGCTAGA
AATAGCAAGTTAAAATAAGGCTAGTCCGTTATCAACTTGAAAAAGTGGCACCGAGTCGGTGCTTTTTTAA
GCTTGGCGTAACTAGATCTTGAGACAAATGGCAGTATTCATCCACAATTTTAAAAGAAAAGGGGGGATTG
GGGGGTACAGTGCAGGGGAAAGAATAGTAGACATAATAGCAACAGACATACAAACTAAAGAATTACAAAA
ACAAATTACAAAAATTCAAAATTTTCGGGTTTATTACAGGGACAGCAGAGATCCACTTTGGCGCCGGCTC
GAGGGGG
