>Addgene plasmid #77629 | PFKFB1 gRNA (BRDN0001162299) | depositor partial sequence | sequence record 145089 | Target Sequence
CCTGCTTGCCGCGAACTGAG
