>Addgene plasmid #77629 | PFKFB1 gRNA (BRDN0001162299) | addgene partial sequence | sequence record 188133 | hU6-F
AGAAAGTAATAATTTCTTGGGTAGTTTGCAGTTTTAAAATTATGTTTTAAAATGGACTATCATATGCTTA
CCGTAACTTGAAAGTATTTCGATTTCTTGGCTTTATATATCTTGTGGAAAGGACGAAACACCGCCTGCTT
GCCGCGAACTGAGGTTTTAGAGCTAGAAATAGCAAGTTAAAATAAGGCTAGTCCGTTATCAACTTGAAAA
AGTGGCACCGAGTCGGTGCTTTTTTAAGCTTGGCGTAACTAGATCTTGAGACAAATGGCAGTATTCATCC
ACAATTTTAAAAGAAAAGGGGGGATTGGGGGGTACAGTGCAGGGGAAAGAATAGTAGACATAATAGCAAC
AGACATACAAACTAAAGAATTACAAAAACAAATTACAAAAATTCAAAATTTTCGGGTTTATTACAGGGAC
AGCAGAGATCCACTTTGGCGCCGGCTCGAGGGGGCCCGGGTGCAAAGATGGATAAAGTTTTAAACAGAGA
GGAATCTTTGCAGCTAATGGACCTTCTAGGTCTTGAAAGGAGTGGGAATTGGCTCCGGTGCCCGTCAGTG
GGCAGAGCGC
